Addgene plasmid #120576: pLEX-FLAG-RHEB-IRES-Puro
Purpose: Expresses Flag-RHEB fusion protein in mammalian cells & for virus production
Depositing lab: Paul Khavari. Depositing organization: Stanford University. Publication: The Functional Proximal Proteome of Oncogenic Ras Includes mTORC2. Kovalski JR, Bhaduri A, Zehnder AM, Neela PH, Che Y, Wozniak GG, Khavari PA. Mol Cell. 2019 Jan 4. pii: S1097-2765(18)31031-1. doi: 10.1016/j.molcel.2018.12.001. PubMed 30639242.
Backbone
  Vector backbone: pLEX
  Backbone manufacturer: Thermo Scientific
  Backbone size w/o insert (bp): 10682
  Total vector size (bp): 11211
  Vector type: Mammalian Expression, Lentiviral
  Selectable markers: Puromycin
Growth in bacteria
  Bacterial resistance: Ampicillin, 100 μg/mL
  Growth temperature: 37°C
  Growth strain: NEB Stable
  Copy number: Unknown
Gene/Insert
  Gene/Insert name: RHEB
  Species: H. sapiens (human)
  Insert size (bp): 579
  Entrez Gene: RHEB (a.k.a. RHEB2)
  Promoter: CMV
  Tag / fusion protein: Flag (N terminal on insert)
  Cloning method: Ligation Independent Cloning
  Sequencing primers: 5′ CACCAAAATCAACGGGACTT; 3′ ATATAGACAAACGCACACCGGCCT
Terms and licenses: Academic/Nonprofit Terms; Industry Terms: Not Available to Industry
How to cite: pLEX-FLAG-RHEB-IRES-Puro was a gift from Paul Khavari (Addgene plasmid # 120576 ; http://n2t.net/addgene:120576 ; RRID:Addgene_120576)
