[The description below was written by a language model from this plasmid's Addgene catalogue record and pLannotate feature annotations shown in this document.]
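Description:
pLEX-FLAG-RHEB-IRES-Puro is an HIV-1-based lentiviral transfer plasmid built on the commercial pLEX backbone, intended both for direct expression in mammalian cells and for producing lentiviral particles. It is about 11.2 kb and is maintained in E. coli through a high-copy ColE1/pUC-type origin with ampicillin resistance; an f1 origin is also present.

The region to be packaged runs from a truncated 5' LTR to a self-inactivating ΔU3 3' LTR. It carries the Ψ packaging signal with an adjoining gag fragment, the Rev response element for Rev-dependent nuclear export of the genomic RNA, and the cPPT/CTS, which aids nuclear import of the reverse-transcribed genome.

Within this region, the CMV immediate-early enhancer and promoter drive a single bicistronic transcript. The first cistron is human RHEB, the small GTPase that activates mTORC1, with an N-terminal FLAG epitope; the annotation's short match to a 5xFLAG feature is consistent with one FLAG copy. An EMCV IRES then allows translation of puromycin N-acetyltransferase, so puromycin selection enriches for cells that also express the tagged protein. A WPRE downstream enhances transcript stability and expression.

The feature table also shows an EM7-driven bleomycin/Zeocin resistance gene in reverse orientation just upstream of the CMV enhancer. Outside the LTRs there is an SV40 promoter-hygromycin resistance cassette. The catalogue lists only puromycin as the mammalian selectable marker.

The construct suits stable or transient expression of FLAG-RHEB for detection or pull-down through the tag. It was deposited with a study of the proximal proteome of oncogenic Ras and its links to mTOR signalling.
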