Features (pLannotate 1.2.2; 33 found; start..end, strand, type, name):
    377..634     +  LTR            5' LTR (truncated): truncated 5' long terminal repeat (LTR) from HIV-1
    681..806     +  misc_feature   HIV-1 Ψ: packaging signal of human immunodeficiency virus type 1
    790..1128    +  CDS            HIV-1 gag (fragment): gag protein from human immunodeficiency virus 1; gag
   1303..1536    +  misc_feature   RRE: The Rev response element (RRE) of HIV-1 allows for Rev-dependent mRNA export from the nucleus to the cytoplasm.
   1913..2013    +  CDS            Rev (fragment): human immunodeficiency virus 1 (HIV-1) Rev protein; rev; enhances nuclear export of unspliced and incompletely spliced viral mRNAs
   2063..2180    +  misc_feature   cPPT/CTS: central polypurine tract and central termination sequence of HIV-1
   2245..2619    -  CDS            BleoR: antibiotic-binding protein; Sh ble from Streptoalloteichus hindustanus; confers resistance to bleomycin, phleomycin, and Zeocin™
   2639..2686    -  promoter       EM7 promoter: synthetic bacterial promoter&nbsp
   2791..3094    +  enhancer       CMV enhancer: human cytomegalovirus immediate early enhancer
   3095..3298    +  promoter       CMV promoter: human cytomegalovirus (CMV) immediate early promoter
   3386..3409    +  CDS            5xFLAG (fragment): five tandem FLAG® epitope tags
   3411..3959    +  CDS            RHEB: RHEB_HUMAN - Also known as RHEB2. Experimental evidence at protein level: Swiss-Prot protein existence level 1. Activates the protein kinase activity of mTORC1, and thereby plays a role in the regulation of apoptosis. Stimulates the phosphorylation of S6K1 and EIF4EBP1 through activation of mTORC1 signaling. Has low intrinsic GTPase activity. From Homo sapiens (Human).
   4002..4574    +  misc_feature   IRES: internal ribosome entry site (IRES) of the encephalomyocarditis virus (EMCV)
   4583..5179    +  CDS            PuroR: puromycin N-acetyltransferase; pac from Streptomyces alboniger; confers resistance to puromycin
   5186..5774    +  misc_feature   WPRE: woodchuck hepatitis virus posttranscriptional regulatory element
   5791..5979    +  CDS            nef (fragment): NEF_HV1Z2 - Experimental evidence at protein level: Swiss-Prot protein existence level 1. Extracellular Nef protein targets CD4(+) T-lymphocytes for apoptosis by interacting with CXCR4 surface receptors. From Human immunodeficiency virus type 1 group M subtype D (isolate Z2/CDC-Z34) (HIV-1).
   5981..6214    +  LTR            3' LTR (ΔU3): self-inactivating 3' long terminal repeat (LTR) from HIV-1
   6321..6545    +  polyA_signal   bGH poly(A) signal: bovine growth hormone polyadenylation signal
   6549..6570    +  promoter       SV40 promoter (fragment): SV40 enhancer and early promoter
   6591..7019    +  rep_origin     f1 ori (sequence partly withheld): f1 bacteriophage origin of replication; arrow indicates direction of (+) strand synthesis
   7033..7362    +  promoter       SV40 promoter: SV40 enhancer and early promoter
   7411..8436    +  CDS            HygR: aminoglycoside phosphotransferase from E. coli; aph(4)-Ia; confers resistance to hygromycin
   8446..8571    +  CDS            ble (fragment): BLE_KLEPN - Experimental evidence at protein level: Swiss-Prot protein existence level 1. Binding protein with a strong affinity to the bleomycin family of antibiotics. Binds to CL990; an antimitotic-antibiotic compound. From Klebsiella pneumoniae.
   8566..8687    +  polyA_signal   SV40 poly(A) signal: SV40 polyadenylation signal
   8758..8780    -  protein_bind   lac operator (fragment): The lac repressor binds to the lac operator to inhibit transcription in E. coli. This inhibition can be relieved by adding lactose or isopropyl-β-D-thiogalactopyranoside (IPTG). lac repressor encoded by lacI
   8784..8814    -  promoter       lac promoter: promoter for the E. coli lac operon
   8829..8850    -  protein_bind   CAP binding site: CAP binding activates transcription in the presence of cAMP. E. coli catabolite activator protein
   8863..8955    -  CDS            lacI (fragment): lac repressor; lacI; The lac repressor binds to the lac operator to inhibit transcription in E. coli. This inhibition can be relieved by adding lactose or isopropyl-β-D-thiogalactopyranoside (IPTG).
   9138..9726    -  rep_origin     ori: high-copy-number ColE1/pMB1/pBR322/pUC origin of replication
   9897..10757   -  CDS            AmpR: β-lactamase; bla; confers resistance to ampicillin, carbenicillin, and related antibiotics
  10758..10862   -  promoter       AmpR promoter: bla
  10910..11044   +  polyA_signal   SV40 poly(A) signal: SV40 polyadenylation signal
  11211..329     +  CDS            nef (fragment) (across the origin): NEF_HV1BR - Experimental evidence at protein level: Swiss-Prot protein existence level 1. Extracellular Nef protein targets CD4(+) T-lymphocytes for apoptosis by interacting with CXCR4 surface receptors (PubMed:14990729). From Human immunodeficiency virus type 1 group M subtype B (isolate BRU/LAI) (HIV-1).
>Addgene plasmid #120576 | pLEX-FLAG-RHEB-IRES-Puro | addgene full sequence | sequence record 234048 | Addgene NGS Result
TGGAAGGGCTAATTCACTCCCAAAGAAGACAAGATATCCTTGATCTGTGGATCTACCACACACAAGGCTA
CTTCCCTGATTAGCAGAACTACACACCAGGGCCAGGGGTCAGATATCCACTGACCTTTGGATGGTGCTAC
AAGCTAGTACCAGTTGAGCCAGATAAGGTAGAAGAGGCCAATAAAGGAGAGAACACCAGCTTGTTACACC
CTGTGAGCCTGCATGGGATGGATGACCCGGAGAGAGAAGTGTTAGAGTGGAGGTTTGACAGCCGCCTAGC
ATTTCATCACGTGGCCCGAGAGCTGCATCCGGAGTACTTCAAGAACTGCTGATATCGAGCTTGCTACAAG
GGACTTTCCGCTGGGGACTTTCCAGGGAGGCGTGGCCTGGGCGGGACTGGGGAGTGGCGAGCCCTCAGAT
CCTGCATATAAGCAGCTGCTTTTTGCCTGTACTGGGTCTCTCTGGTTAGACCAGATCTGAGCCTGGGAGC
TCTCTGGCTAACTAGGGAACCCACTGCTTAAGCCTCAATAAAGCTTGCCTTGAGTGCTTCAAGTAGTGTG
TGCCCGTCTGTTGTGTGACTCTGGTAACTAGAGATCCCTCAGACCCTTTTAGTCAGTGTGGAAAATCTCT
AGCAGTGGCGCCCGAACAGGGACTTGAAAGCGAAAGGGAAACCAGAGGAGCTCTCTCGACGCAGGACTCG
GCTTGCTGAAGCGCGCACGGCAAGAGGCGAGGGGCGGCGACTGGTGAGTACGCCAAAAATTTTGACTAGC
GGAGGCTAGAAGGAGAGAGATGGGTGCGAGAGCGTCAGTATTAAGCGGGGGAGAATTAGATCGCGATGGG
AAAAAATTCGGTTAAGGCCAGGGGGAAAGAAAAAATATAAATTAAAACATATAGTATGGGCAAGCAGGGA
GCTAGAACGATTCGCAGTTAATCCTGGCCTGTTAGAAACATCAGAAGGCTGTAGACAAATACTGGGACAG
CTACAACCATCCCTTCAGACAGGATCAGAAGAACTTAGATCATTATATAATACAGTAGCAACCCTCTATT
GTGTGCATCAAAGGATAGAGATAAAAGACACCAAGGAAGCTTTAGACAAGATAGAGGAAGAGCAAAACAA
AAGTAAGACCACCGCACAGCAAGCGGCCGGCCGCTGATCTTCAGACCTGGAGGAGGAGATATGAGGGACA
ATTGGAGAAGTGAATTATATAAATATAAAGTAGTAAAAATTGAACCATTAGGAGTAGCACCCACCAAGGC
AAAGAGAAGAGTGGTGCAGAGAGAAAAAAGAGCAGTGGGAATAGGAGCTTTGTTCCTTGGGTTCTTGGGA
GCAGCAGGAAGCACTATGGGCGCAGCGTCAATGACGCTGACGGTACAGGCCAGACAATTATTGTCTGGTA
TAGTGCAGCAGCAGAACAATTTGCTGAGGGCTATTGAGGCGCAACAGCATCTGTTGCAACTCACAGTCTG
GGGCATCAAGCAGCTCCAGGCAAGAATCCTGGCTGTGGAAAGATACCTAAAGGATCAACAGCTCCTGGGG
ATTTGGGGTTGCTCTGGAAAACTCATTTGCACCACTGCTGTGCCTTGGAATGCTAGTTGGAGTAATAAAT
CTCTGGAACAGATTTGGAATCACACGACCTGGATGGAGTGGGACAGAGAAATTAACAATTACACAAGCTT
AATACACTCCTTAATTGAAGAATCGCAAAACCAGCAAGAAAAGAATGAACAAGAATTATTGGAATTAGAT
AAATGGGCAAGTTTGTGGAATTGGTTTAACATAACAAATTGGCTGTGGTATATAAAATTATTCATAATGA
TAGTAGGAGGCTTGGTAGGTTTAAGAATAGTTTTTGCTGTACTTTCTATAGTGAATAGAGTTAGGCAGGG
ATATTCACCATTATCGTTTCAGACCCACCTCCCAACCCCGAGGGGACCCGACAGGCCCGAAGGAATAGAA
GAAGAAGGTGGAGAGAGAGACAGAGACAGATCCATTCGATTAGTGAACGGATCGGCACTGCGTGCGCCAA
TTCTGCAGACAAATGGCAGTATTCATCCACAATTTTAAAAGAAAAGGGGGGATTGGGGGGTACAGTGCAG
GGGAAAGAATAGTAGACATAATAGCAACAGACATACAAACTAAAGAATTACAAAAACAAATTACAAAAAT
TCAAAATTTTCGGGTTTATTACAGGGACAGCAGAGATCCAGTTTGGTTAGTACCGGGCCCGCTCTAGTCC
GGAATCAGTCCTGCTCCTCGGCCACGAAGTGCACGCAGTTGCCGGCCGGGTCGCGCAGGGCGAACTCCCG
CCCCCACGGCTGCTCGCCGATCTCGGTCATGGCCGGCCCGGAGGCGTCCCGGAAGTTCGTGGACACGACC
TCCGACCACTCGGCGTACAGCTCGTCCAGGCCGCGCACCCACACCCAGGCCAGGGTGTTGTCCGGCACCA
CCTGGTCCTGGACCGCGCTGATGAACAGGGTCACGTCGTCCCGGACCACACCGGCGAAGTCGTCCTCCAC
GAAGTCCCGGGAGAACCCGAGCCGGTCGGTCCAGAACTCGACCGCTCCGGCGACGTCGCGCGCGGTGAGC
ACCGGAACGGCACTGGTCAACTTGGCCATGGTGGCCCTCCTATAGTGAGTCGTATTATACTATGCCGATA
TACTATGCCGATGATTAATTGTCAACACGTGCTGCAGGTCCGAGGTTCTAGACGTATTACCGCCATGCAT
TAGTTATTAATAGTAATCAATTACGGGGTCATTAGTTCATAGCCCATATATGGAGTTCCGCGTTACATAA
CTTACGGTAAATGGCCCGCCTGGCTGACCGCCCAACGACCCCCGCCCATTGACGTCAATAATGACGTATG
TTCCCATAGTAACGCCAATAGGGACTTTCCATTGACGTCAATGGGTGGAGTATTTACGGTAAACTGCCCA
CTTGGCAGTACATCAAGTGTATCATATGCCAAGTACGCCCCCTATTGACGTCAATGACGGTAAATGGCCC
GCCTGGCATTATGCCCAGTACATGACCTTATGGGACTTTCCTACTTGGCAGTACATCTACGTATTAGTCA
TCGCTATTACCATGGTGATGCGGTTTTGGCAGTACATCAATGGGCGTGGATAGCGGTTTGACTCACGGGG
ATTTCCAAGTCTCCACCCCATTGACGTCAATGGGAGTTTGTTTTGGCACCAAAATCAACGGGACTTTCCA
AAATGTCGTAACAACTCCGCCCCATTGACGCAAATGGGCGGTAGGCGTGTACGGTGGGAGGTCTATATAA
GCAGAGCTCGTTTAGTGAACCGTCAGATCGCCTGGAGACGCCATCCACGCTGTTTTGACCTCCATAGAAG
ACACCGACTCTACTAGAGGATCCATGGATTATAAAGATGACGACGATAAACCTCAGTCAAAATCTAGAAA
GATTGCTATTTTGGGGTATAGATCAGTCGGGAAGAGCTCCCTTACTATACAATTTGTCGAAGGGCAATTC
GTTGATAGTTACGACCCTACCATCGAGAACACCTTCACCAAACTCATCACCGTTAATGGTCAGGAATATC
ATCTTCAACTCGTGGATACGGCTGGGCAAGACGAATATTCAATTTTCCCCCAGACTTATAGCATCGATAT
TAACGGATATATTCTGGTTTATTCCGTTACCAGTATCAAGAGCTTCGAGGTCATTAAGGTCATCCATGGA
AAATTGTTGGATATGGTCGGCAAAGTACAGATTCCCATAATGTTGGTCGGCAACAAAAAGGATTTGCACA
TGGAGAGAGTGATTTCCTATGAGGAGGGGAAAGCTCTTGCAGAATCCTGGAATGCTGCCTTCCTTGAGTC
CTCTGCGAAGGAGAACCAAACAGCAGTAGACGTATTTAGGAGGATTATCCTGGAAGCCGAGAAAATGGAT
GGTGCCGCGTCACAAGGGAAAAGTAGTTGTAGTGTTATGTGACTCGAGTCTAGAGGGCCCGACGCGTCTG
GCCACCGGTCGCCCCTCTCCCTCCCCCCCCCCTAACGTTACTGGCCGAAGCCGCTTGGAATAAGGCCGGT
GTGCGTTTGTCTATATGTTATTTTCCACCATATTGCCGTCTTTTGGCAATGTGAGGGCCCGGAAACCTGG
CCCTGTCTTCTTGACGAGCATTCCTAGGGGTCTTTCCCCTCTCGCCAAAGGAATGCAAGGTCTGTTGAAT
GTCGTGAAGGAAGCAGTTCCTCTGGAAGCTTCTTGAAGACAAACAACGTCTGTAGCGACCCTTTGCAGGC
AGCGGAACCCCCCACCTGGCGACAGGTGCCTCTGCGGCCAAAAGCCACGTGTATAAGATACACCTGCAAA
GGCGGCACAACCCCAGTGCCACGTTGTGAGTTGGATAGTTGTGGAAAGAGTCAAATGGCTCTCCTCAAGC
GTATTCAACAAGGGGCTGAAGGATGCCCAGAAGGTACCCCATTGTATGGGATCTGATCTGGGGCCTCGGT
GCACATGCTTTACATGTGTTTAGTCGAGGTTAAAAAAACGTCTAGGCCCCCCGAACCACGGGGACGTGGT
TTTCCTTTGAAAAACACGATAATACCATGGCCACCGAGTACAAGCCCACGGTGCGCCTCGCCACCCGCGA
CGACGTCCCCCGGGCCGTACGCACCCTCGCCGCCGCGTTCGCCGACTACCCCGCCACGCGCCACACCGTC
GACCCGGACCGCCACATCGAGCGGGTCACCGAGCTGCAAGAACTCTTCCTCACGCGCGTCGGGCTCGACA
TCGGCAAGGTGTGGGTCGCGGACGACGGCGCCGCGGTGGCGGTCTGGACCACGCCGGAGAGCGTCGAAGC
GGGGGCGGTGTTCGCCGAGATCGGCTCGCGCATGGCCGAGTTGAGCGGTTCCCGGCTGGCCGCGCAGCAA
CAGATGGAAGGCCTCCTGGCGCCGCACCGGCCCAAGGAGCCCGCGTGGTTCCTGGCCACCGTCGGCGTCT
CGCCCGACCACCAGGGCAAGGGTCTGGGCAGCGCCGTCGTGCTCCCCGGAGTGGAGGCGGCCGAGCGCGC
TGGGGTGCCCGCCTTCCTGGAGACCTCCGCGCCCCGCAACCTCCCCTTCTACGAGCGGCTCGGCTTCACC
GTCACCGCCGACGTCGAGGTGCCCGAAGGACCGCGCACCTGGTGCATGACCCGCAAGCCCGGTGCCTGAG
TTAACAATCAACCTCTGGATTACAAAATTTGTGAAAGATTGACTGGTATTCTTAACTATGTTGCTCCTTT
TACGCTATGTGGATACGCTGCTTTAATGCCTTTGTATCATGCTATTGCTTCCCGTATGGCTTTCATTTTC
TCCTCCTTGTATAAATCCTGGTTGCTGTCTCTTTATGAGGAGTTGTGGCCCGTTGTCAGGCAACGTGGCG
TGGTGTGCACTGTGTTTGCTGACGCAACCCCCACTGGTTGGGGCATTGCCACCACCTGTCAGCTCCTTTC
CGGGACTTTCGCTTTCCCCCTCCCTATTGCCACGGCGGAACTCATCGCCGCCTGCCTTGCCCGCTGCTGG
ACAGGGGCTCGGCTGTTGGGCACTGACAATTCCGTGGTGTTGTCGGGGAAGCTGACGTCCTTTCCATGGC
TGCTCGCCTGTGTTGCCACCTGGATTCTGCGCGGGACGTCCTTCTGCTACGTCCCTTCGGCCCTCAATCC
AGCGGACCTTCCTTCCCGCGGCCTGCTGCCGGCTCTGCGGCCTCTTCCGCGTCTTCGCCTTCGCCCTCAG
ACGAGTCGGATCTCCCTTTGGGCCGCCTCCCCGCCTGGAATTAATTCTGCAGTCGAGACCTAGAAAAACA
TGGAGCAATCACAAGTAGCAATACAGCAGCTACCAATGCTGATTGTGCCTGGCTAGAAGCACAAGAGGAG
GAGGAGGTGGGTTTTCCAGTCACACCTCAGGTACCTTTAAGACCAATGACTTACAAGGCAGCTGTAGATC
TTAGCCACTTTTTAAAAGAAAAGAGGGGACTGGAAGGGCTAATTCACTCCCAACGAAGACAAGATCTGCT
TTTTGCTTGTACTGGGTCTCTCTGGTTAGACCAGATCTGAGCCTGGGAGCTCTCTGGCTAACTAGGGAAC
CCACTGCTTAAGCCTCAATAAAGCTTGCCTTGAGTGCTTCAAGTAGTGTGTGCCCGTCTGTTGTGTGACT
CTGGTAACTAGAGATCCCTCAGACCCTTTTAGTCAGTGTGGAAAATCTCTAGCAGTAGTAGTTCATGTCA
TCTTATTATTCAGTATTTATAACTTGCAAAGAAATGAATATCAGAGAGTGAGAGGCCTTGACATTGTTTA
AACCCGCTGATCAGCCTCGACTGTGCCTTCTAGTTGCCAGCCATCTGTTGTTTGCCCCTCCCCCGTGCCT
TCCTTGACCCTGGAAGGTGCCACTCCCACTGTCCTTTCCTAATAAAATGAGGAAATTGCATCGCATTGTC
TGAGTAGGTGTCATTCTATTCTGGGGGGTGGGGTGGGGCAGGACAGCAAGGGGGAGGATTGGGAAGACAA
TAGCAGGCATGCTGGGGATGCGGTGGGCTCTATGGCTTCTGAGGCGGAAAGAACCAGCTGGGGCTCTAGG
GGGTATCCCC
[124 nt withheld, positions 6591-6714]
C
[91 nt withheld, positions 6716-6806]
A
[49 nt withheld, positions 6808-6856]
CCTTTGACGTTGGAGTCCACGTTCTTT
[37 nt withheld, positions 6884-6920]
ACCCTATCTCGGTCTATTCTTTTGATTTATAAGGGATTTTGCCGATTTCGGCCTATTGGTTAAAAAATGA
GCTGATTTAACAAAAATTTAACGCGAATTAATTCTGTGGAATGTGTGTCAGTTAGGGTGTGGAAAGTCCC
CAGGCTCCCCAGCAGGCAGAAGTATGCAAAGCATGCATCTCAATTAGTCAGCAACCAGGTGTGGAAAGTC
CCCAGGCTCCCCAGCAGGCAGAAGTATGCAAAGCATGCATCTCAATTAGTCAGCAACCATAGTCCCGCCC
CTAACTCCGCCCATCCCGCCCCTAACTCCGCCCAGTTCCGCCCATTCTCCGCCCCATGGCTGACTAATTT
TTTTTATTTATGCAGAGGCCGAGGCCGCCTCTGCCTCTGAGCTATTCCAGAAGTAGTGAGGAGGCTTTTT
TGGAGGCCTAGGCTTTTGCAAAAAGCTCCCGGGAGCTTGTATATCCATTTTCGGATCTGATCAGCACGTG
ATGAAAAAGCCTGAACTCACCGCGACGTCTGTCGAGAAGTTTCTGATCGAAAAGTTCGACAGCGTCTCCG
ACCTGATGCAGCTCTCGGAGGGCGAAGAATCTCGTGCTTTCAGCTTCGATGTAGGAGGGCGTGGATATGT
CCTGCGGGTAAATAGCTGCGCCGATGGTTTCTACAAAGATCGTTATGTTTATCGGCACTTTGCATCGGCC
GCGCTCCCGATTCCGGAAGTGCTTGACATTGGGGAATTCAGCGAGAGCCTGACCTATTGCATCTCCCGCC
GTGCACAGGGTGTCACGTTGCAAGACCTGCCTGAAACCGAACTGCCCGCTGTTCTGCAGCCGGTCGCGGA
GGCCATGGATGCGATCGCTGCGGCCGATCTTAGCCAGACGAGCGGGTTCGGCCCATTCGGACCGCAAGGA
ATCGGTCAATACACTACATGGCGTGATTTCATATGCGCGATTGCTGATCCCCATGTGTATCACTGGCAAA
CTGTGATGGACGACACCGTCAGTGCGTCCGTCGCGCAGGCTCTCGATGAGCTGATGCTTTGGGCCGAGGA
CTGCCCCGAAGTCCGGCACCTCGTGCACGCGGATTTCGGCTCCAACAATGTCCTGACGGACAATGGCCGC
ATAACAGCGGTCATTGACTGGAGCGAGGCGATGTTCGGGGATTCCCAATACGAGGTCGCCAACATCTTCT
TCTGGAGGCCGTGGTTGGCTTGTATGGAGCAGCAGACGCGCTACTTCGAGCGGAGGCATCCGGAGCTTGC
AGGATCGCCGCGGCTCCGGGCGTATATGCTCCGCATTGGTCTTGACCAACTCTATCAGAGCTTGGTTGAC
GGCAATTTCGATGATGCAGCTTGGGCGCAGGGTCGATGCGACGCAATCGTCCGATCCGGAGCCGGGACTG
TCGGGCGTACACAAATCGCCCGCAGAAGCGCGGCCGTCTGGACCGATGGCTGTGTAGAAGTACTCGCCGA
TAGTGGAAACCGACGCCCCAGCACTCGTCCGAGGGCAAAGGAATAGCACGTGCTACGAGATTTCGATTCC
ACCGCCGCCTTCTATGAAAGGTTGGGCTTCGGAATCGTTTTCCGGGACGCCGGCTGGATGATCCTCCAGC
GCGGGGATCTCATGCTGGAGTTCTTCGCCCACCCCAACTTGTTTATTGCAGCTTATAATGGTTACAAATA
AAGCAATAGCATCACAAATTTCACAAATAAAGCATTTTTTTCACTGCATTCTAGTTGTGGTTTGTCCAAA
CTCATCAATGTATCTTATCATGTCTGTATACCGTCGACCTCTAGCTAGAGCTTGGCGTAATCATGGTCAT
AGCTGTTTCCTGTGTGAAATTGTTATCCGCTCACAATTCCACACAACATACGAGCCGGAAGCATAAAGTG
TAAAGCCTGGGGTGCCTAATGAGTGAGCTAACTCACATTAATTGCGTTGCGCTCACTGCCCGCTTTCCAG
TCGGGAAACCTGTCGTGCCAGCTGCATTAATGAATCGGCCAACGCGCGGGGAGAGGCGGTTTGCGTATTG
GGCGCTCTTCCGCTTCCTCGCTCACTGACTCGCTGCGCTCGGTCGTTCGGCTGCGGCGAGCGGTATCAGC
TCACTCAAAGGCGGTAATACGGTTATCCACAGAATCAGGGGATAACGCAGGAAAGAACATGTGAGCAAAA
GGCCAGCAAAAGGCCAGGAACCGTAAAAAGGCCGCGTTGCTGGCGTTTTTCCATAGGCTCCGCCCCCCTG
ACGAGCATCACAAAAATCGACGCTCAAGTCAGAGGTGGCGAAACCCGACAGGACTATAAAGATACCAGGC
GTTTCCCCCTGGAAGCTCCCTCGTGCGCTCTCCTGTTCCGACCCTGCCGCTTACCGGATACCTGTCCGCC
TTTCTCCCTTCGGGAAGCGTGGCGCTTTCTCATAGCTCACGCTGTAGGTATCTCAGTTCGGTGTAGGTCG
TTCGCTCCAAGCTGGGCTGTGTGCACGAACCCCCCGTTCAGCCCGACCGCTGCGCCTTATCCGGTAACTA
TCGTCTTGAGTCCAACCCGGTAAGACACGACTTATCGCCACTGGCAGCAGCCACTGGTAACAGGATTAGC
AGAGCGAGGTATGTAGGCGGTGCTACAGAGTTCTTGAAGTGGTGGCCTAACTACGGCTACACTAGAAGAA
CAGTATTTGGTATCTGCGCTCTGCTGAAGCCAGTTACCTTCGGAAAAAGAGTTGGTAGCTCTTGATCCGG
CAAACAAACCACCGCTGGTAGCGGTGGTTTTTTTGTTTGCAAGCAGCAGATTACGCGCAGAAAAAAAGGA
TCTCAAGAAGATCCTTTGATCTTTTCTACGGGGTCTGACGCTCAGTGGAACGAAAACTCACGTTAAGGGA
TTTTGGTCATGAGATTATCAAAAAGGATCTTCACCTAGATCCTTTTAAATTAAAAATGAAGTTTTAAATC
AATCTAAAGTATATATGAGTAAACTTGGTCTGACAGTTACCAATGCTTAATCAGTGAGGCACCTATCTCA
GCGATCTGTCTATTTCGTTCATCCATAGTTGCCTGACTCCCCGTCGTGTAGATAACTACGATACGGGAGG
GCTTACCATCTGGCCCCAGTGCTGCAATGATACCGCGAGACCCACGCTCACCGGCTCCAGATTTATCAGC
AATAAACCAGCCAGCCGGAAGGGCCGAGCGCAGAAGTGGTCCTGCAACTTTATCCGCCTCCATCCAGTCT
ATTAATTGTTGCCGGGAAGCTAGAGTAAGTAGTTCGCCAGTTAATAGTTTGCGCAACGTTGTTGCCATTG
CTACAGGCATCGTGGTGTCACGCTCGTCGTTTGGTATGGCTTCATTCAGCTCCGGTTCCCAACGATCAAG
GCGAGTTACATGATCCCCCATGTTGTGCAAAAAAGCGGTTAGCTCCTTCGGTCCTCCGATCGTTGTCAGA
AGTAAGTTGGCCGCAGTGTTATCACTCATGGTTATGGCAGCACTGCATAATTCTCTTACTGTCATGCCAT
CCGTAAGATGCTTTTCTGTGACTGGTGAGTACTCAACCAAGTCATTCTGAGAATAGTGTATGCGGCGACC
GAGTTGCTCTTGCCCGGCGTCAATACGGGATAATACCGCGCCACATAGCAGAACTTTAAAAGTGCTCATC
ATTGGAAAACGTTCTTCGGGGCGAAAACTCTCAAGGATCTTACCGCTGTTGAGATCCAGTTCGATGTAAC
CCACTCGTGCACCCAACTGATCTTCAGCATCTTTTACTTTCACCAGCGTTTCTGGGTGAGCAAAAACAGG
AAGGCAAAATGCCGCAAAAAAGGGAATAAGGGCGACACGGAAATGTTGAATACTCATACTCTTCCTTTTT
CAATATTATTGAAGCATTTATCAGGGTTATTGTCTCATGAGCGGATACATATTTGAATGTATTTAGAAAA
ATAAACAAATAGGGGTTCCGCGCACATTTCCCCGAAAAGTGCCACCTGACGTCGACGGATCGGGAGATCA
ACTTGTTTATTGCAGCTTATAATGGTTACAAATAAAGCAATAGCATCACAAATTTCACAAATAAAGCATT
TTTTTCACTGCATTCTAGTTGTGGTTTGTCCAAACTCATCAATGTATCTTATCATGTCTGGATCAACTGG
ATAACTCAAGCTAACCAAAATCATCCCAAACTTCCCACCCCATACCCTATTACCACTGCCAATTACCTGT
GGTTTCATTTACTCTAAACCTGTGATTCCTCTGAATTATTTTCATTTTAAAGAAATTGTATTTGTTAAAT
ATGTACTACAAACTTAGTAGT
