>Addgene plasmid #120576 | pLEX-FLAG-RHEB-IRES-Puro | depositor partial sequence | sequence record 229020 | pLEX Forward
TGGGAGGTCTATATAAGCAGAGCTCGTTTAGTGAACCGTCAGATCGCCTGGAGACGCCATCCACGCTGTT
TTGACCTCCATAGAAGACACCGACTCTACTAGAGGATCCATGGATTATAAAGATGACGACGATAAACCTC
AGTCAAAATCTAGAAAGATTGCTATTTTGGGGTATAGATCAGTCGGGAAGAGCTCCCTTACTATACAATT
TGTCGAAGGGCAATTCGTTGATAGTTACGACCCTACCATCGAGAACACCTTCACCAAACTCATCACCGTT
AATGGTCAGGAATATCATCTTCAACTCGTGGATACGGCTGGGCAAGACGAATATTCAATTTTCCCCCAGA
CTTATAGCATCGATATTAACGGATATATTCTGGTTTATTCCGTTACCAGTATCAAGAGCTTCGAGGTCAT
TAAGGTCATCCATGGAAAATTGTTGGATATGGTCGGCAAAGTACAGATTCCCATAATGTTGGTCGGCAAC
AAAAAGGATTTGCACATGGAGAGAGTGATTTCCTATGAGGAGGGGAAAGCTCTTGCAGAATCCTGGAATG
CTGCCTTCCTTGAGTCCTCTGCGAAGGAGAACCAAACAGCAGTAGACGTATTTAGGAGGATTATCCTGGA
AGCCGAGAAAATGGATGGTGCCGCGTCACAAGGGAAAAGTAGTTGTAGTGTTATGTGACTCGAGTCTAGA
GGGCCCGACGCGTCTGGCCACCGGTCGCCCCTCTCCCTCCCCCCCCCCTAACGTTACTGGCCGAAGCCGC
TTGGAATAAGGCCGGTGTGCGTTTGTCTATATGTTATTTTCCACCATATTGCCGTCTTTTGGCAATGTGA
GGGCCCGGAAACCTGGCCCTGTCTTCTTGACGAGCATTCCTAGGGGTCTTTCCCCTCTCGCCAA
