>Addgene plasmid #120576 | pLEX-FLAG-RHEB-IRES-Puro | depositor partial sequence | sequence record 229021 | pLEX Reverse
GAGGATCCATGGATTATAAAGATGACGACGATAAACCTCAGTCAAAATCTAGAAAGATTGCTATTTTGGG
GTATAGATCAGTCGGGAAGAGCTCCCTTACTATACAATTTGTCGAAGGGCAATTCGTTGATAGTTACGAC
CCTACCATCGAGAACACCTTCACCAAACTCATCACCGTTAATGGTCAGGAATATCATCTTCAACTCGTGG
ATACGGCTGGGCAAGACGAATATTCAATTTTCCCCCAGACTTATAGCATCGATATTAACGGATATATTCT
GGTTTATTCCGTTACCAGTATCAAGAGCTTCGAGGTCATTAAGGTCATCCATGGAAAATTGTTGGATATG
GTCGGCAAAGTACAGATTCCCATAATGTTGGTCGGCAACAAAAAGGATTTGCACATGGAGAGAGTGATTT
CCTATGAGGAGGGGAAAGCTCTTGCAGAATCCTGGAATGCTGCCTTCCTTGAGTCCTCTGCGAAGGAGAA
CCAAACAGCAGTAGACGTATTTAGGAGGATTATCCTGGAAGCCGAGAAAATGGATGGTGCCGCGTCACAA
GGGAAAAGTAGTTGTAGTGTTATGTGACTCGAGTCTAGAGGGCCCGACGCGTCTG
